Addgene plasmid #139999: pCAG-CBE4max-SpRY-P2A-EGFP (RTW5133)
Purpose: CAG promoter expression plasmid for human codon optimized BE4max C-to-T base editor with SpRY(D10A/A61R/L1111R/D1135L/S1136W/G1218K/E1219Q/N1317R/A1322R/R1333P/R1335Q/T1337R) and P2A-EGFP
Depositing lab: Benjamin Kleinstiver. Publication: Unconstrained genome targeting with near-PAMless engineered CRISPR-Cas9 variants. Walton RT, Christie KA, Whittaker MN, Kleinstiver BP. Science. 2020 Apr 17;368(6488):290-296. doi: 10.1126/science.aba8853. Epub 2020 Mar 26. PubMed 32217751.
Backbone
  Vector backbone: pRZ33
  Backbone manufacturer: Ketih Joung
  Vector type: Mammalian Expression, CRISPR
Growth in bacteria
  Bacterial resistance: Ampicillin, 100 μg/mL
  Growth temperature: 37°C
  Growth strain: DH5alpha
  Copy number: High Copy
Gene/Insert
  Gene/Insert name: human codon optimized CBE4max SpCas9 variant named SpRY with P2A-EGFP (alt name: RTW5133)
  Species: Synthetic
  Mutation: nSpCas9=D10A; SpRY=A61R/L1111R/D1135L/S1136W/G1218K/E1219Q/N1317R/A1322R/R1333P/R1335Q/T1337R
  Promoter: CAG
  Tag / fusion protein: P2A-EGFP (C terminal on insert)
  Cloning method: Gibson Cloning
  Sequencing primers: 5′ oBK280-CCTACAGCTCCTGGGCAACG; 3′ oBK23-CAGAGGGAAAAAGATCTCAGTGG
Terms and licenses: Academic/Nonprofit Terms; Industry Terms: Not Available to Industry
How to cite: pCAG-CBE4max-SpRY-P2A-EGFP (RTW5133) was a gift from Benjamin Kleinstiver (Addgene plasmid # 139999 ; http://n2t.net/addgene:139999 ; RRID:Addgene_139999)
