[The description below was written by a language model from this plasmid's Addgene catalogue record and pLannotate feature annotations shown in this document.]
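Description:
pCAG-CBE4max-SpRY-P2A-EGFP (RTW5133) is an 11.2 kb mammalian expression plasmid built on the pRZ33 backbone that encodes a cytosine (C-to-T) base editor carrying the near-PAMless SpCas9 variant SpRY. It is propagated in E. coli as a high-copy plasmid through a ColE1/pUC-type origin and selected with ampicillin via the β-lactamase gene. The backbone also retains remnants of lac regulatory sequences, plus an SV40 origin and SV40 poly(A) signal that are not part of the main expression unit.

Expression is driven by the CAG promoter, annotated here as the CMV enhancer followed by the chimeric chicken β-actin/rabbit β-globin intron, and is terminated by a rabbit β-globin polyadenylation signal. The human codon-optimized open reading frame follows the BE4max layout. Rat APOBEC1 cytidine deaminase sits at the N terminus and is fused to a Cas9 nickase (D10A) bearing the SpRY substitutions A61R, L1111R, D1135L, S1136W, G1218K, E1219Q, N1317R, A1322R, R1333P, R1335Q and T1337R. Uracil glycosylase inhibitor (UGI) sequence from phage PBS2 follows; the feature table annotates one UGI copy, with unannotated space between Cas9 and that copy. APOBEC1 deaminates cytosines in the single-stranded DNA exposed by guide RNA binding, UGI blocks excision of the resulting uracil, and the nickase cuts the unedited strand to bias repair toward the edit. A C-terminal P2A peptide separates EGFP from the editor during translation, so fluorescence marks transfected cells without tagging the editor.

The plasmid carries no annotated guide RNA cassette, so the guide is presumably supplied separately. It is used for transient base editing in mammalian cells at sites that lack the canonical NGG PAM, with EGFP allowing identification or sorting of expressing cells.
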