Features (pLannotate 1.2.2; 20 found; start..end, strand, type, name):
      1..380     +  enhancer       CMV enhancer: human cytomegalovirus immediate early enhancer
    658..1674    +  intron         chimeric intron: chimera between introns from chicken β-actin and rabbit β-globin
   1723..1759    +  misc_feature   MCS (fragment): multiple cloning site
   1830..2513    +  CDS            Apobec1: ABEC1_RAT - Experimental evidence at protein level: Swiss-Prot protein existence level 1. Catalytic component of the apolipoprotein B mRNA editing enzyme complex which is responsible for the postranscriptional editing of a CAA codon for Gln to a UAA codon for stop in the APOB mRNA. May also play a role in the epigenetic regulation of gene expression by participating in DNA demethylation. From Rattus norvegicus (Rat).
   2610..6706    +  CDS            Cas9 (fragment): Cas9 (Csn1) endonuclease from the Streptococcus pyogenes Type II CRISPR/Cas system generates RNA-guided double strand breaks in DNA
   7020..7268    +  CDS            UGI: UNGI_BPPB2 - Experimental evidence at protein level: Swiss-Prot protein existence level 1. This protein binds specifically and reversibly to the host uracil-DNA glycosylase, preventing removal of uracil residues from PBS2 DNA by the host uracil-excision repair system. From Bacillus phage PBS2 (Bacteriophage PBS2).
   7407..8123    +  CDS            EGFP: EGFP is a basic (constitutively fluorescent) green fluorescent protein published in 1996, derived from Aequorea victoria. It is reported to be a rapidly-maturing weak dimer with moderate acid sensitivity.
   8136..8207    +  CDS            HBB (fragment): HBB_PONPY - Experimental evidence at transcript level: Swiss-Prot protein existence level 2. Involved in oxygen transport from the lung to the various peripheral tissues. From Pongo pygmaeus (Bornean orangutan).
   8278..8333    +  polyA_signal   β-globin poly(A) signal: rabbit β-globin polyadenylation signal (Gil and Proudfoot, 1987)
   8716..8738    -  protein_bind   lac operator (fragment): The lac repressor binds to the lac operator to inhibit transcription in E. coli. This inhibition can be relieved by adding lactose or isopropyl-β-D-thiogalactopyranoside (IPTG). lac repressor encoded by lacI
   8742..8772    -  promoter       lac promoter: promoter for the E. coli lac operon
   8787..8808    -  protein_bind   CAP binding site: CAP binding activates transcription in the presence of cAMP. E. coli catabolite activator protein
   8821..8860    -  CDS            lacI (fragment): lac repressor; lacI; The lac repressor binds to the lac operator to inhibit transcription in E. coli. This inhibition can be relieved by adding lactose or isopropyl-β-D-thiogalactopyranoside (IPTG).
   8867..8889    +  promoter       SV40 promoter (fragment): SV40 enhancer and early promoter
   8913..9048    +  rep_origin     SV40 ori: SV40 origin of replication
   9068..9202    +  polyA_signal   SV40 poly(A) signal: SV40 polyadenylation signal
   9204..9258    -  CDS            lacI (fragment): lac repressor; lacI; The lac repressor binds to the lac operator to inhibit transcription in E. coli. This inhibition can be relieved by adding lactose or isopropyl-β-D-thiogalactopyranoside (IPTG).
   9441..10029   -  rep_origin     ori: high-copy-number ColE1/pMB1/pBR322/pUC origin of replication
  10200..11060   -  CDS            AmpR: β-lactamase; bla; confers resistance to ampicillin, carbenicillin, and related antibiotics
  11061..11165   -  promoter       AmpR promoter: bla
>Addgene plasmid #139999 | pCAG-CBE4max-SpRY-P2A-EGFP (RTW5133) | addgene full sequence | sequence record 346119 | Addgene NGS Result
GACATTGATTATTGACTAGTTATTAATAGTAATCAATTACGGGGTCATTAGTTCATAGCCCATATATGGA
GTTCCGCGTTACATAACTTACGGTAAATGGCCCGCCTGGCTGACCGCCCAACGACCCCCGCCCATTGACG
TCAATAATGACGTATGTTCCCATAGTAACGCCAATAGGGACTTTCCATTGACGTCAATGGGTGGAGTATT
TACGGTAAACTGCCCACTTGGCAGTACATCAAGTGTATCATATGCCAAGTACGCCCCCTATTGACGTCAA
TGACGGTAAATGGCCCGCCTGGCATTATGCCCAGTACATGACCTTATGGGACTTTCCTACTTGGCAGTAC
ATCTACGTATTAGTCATCGCTATTACCATGGTCGAGGTGAGCCCCACGTTCTGCTTCACTCTCCCCATCT
CCCCCCCCTCCCCACCCCCAATTTTGTATTTATTTATTTTTTAATTATTTTGTGCAGCGATGGGGGCGGG
GGGGGGGGGGGSGCGCGCCRGGSGGGGGGGGGGGGGGGGGGGGGGGGGGSGGGGSGRGGSGGAGAGGKGC
GGCGGCAGCCAATCAGAGCGGCGCGCTCCGAAAGTTTCCTTTTATGGCGAGGCGGCGGCGGCGGCGGCCC
TATAAAAAGCGAAGCGCGCGGCGGGCGGGAGTCGCTGCGCGCTGCCTTCGCCCCGTGCCCCGCTCCGCCG
CCGCCTCGCGCCGCCCGCCCCGGCTCTGACTGACCGCGTTACTCCCACAGGTGAGCGGGCGGGACGGCCC
TTCTCCTCCGGGCTGTAATTAGCGCTTGGTTTAATGACGGCTTGTTTCTTTTCTGTGGCTGCGTGAAAGC
CTTGAGGGGCTCCGGGAGGGCCCTTTGTGCGGGGGGAGCGGCTCGGGGGGTGCGTGCGTGTGTGTGTGCG
TGGGGAGCGCCGCGTGCGGCTCCGCGCTGCCCGGCGGCTGTGAGCGCTGCGGGCGCGGCGCGGGGCTTTG
TGCGCTCCGCAGTGTGCGCGAGGGGAGCGCGGCCGGGGGCGGTGCCCCGCGGTGCGGGGGGGGCTGCGAG
GGGAACAAAGGCTGCGTGCGGGGTGTGTGCGTGGGGGGGTGAGCAGGGGGTGTGGGCGCGTCGGTCGGGC
TGCAACCCCCCCTGCACCCCCCTCCCCGAGTTGCTGAGCACGGCCCGGCTTCGGGTGCGGGGCTCCGTAC
GGGGCGTGGCGCGGGGCTCGCCGTGCCGGGCGGGGGGTGGCGGCAGGTGGGGGTGCCGGGCGGGGCGGGG
CCGCCTCGGGCCGGGGRGGGCTCGGGGGAGGGGCGCGGCGGCCCCCGGAGCGCCGGCGGCTGTCGAGGCG
CGGCGAGCCGCAGCCATTGCCTTTTATGGTAATCGTGCGAGAGGGCGCAGGGACTTCCTTTGTCCCAAAT
CTGTGCGGAGCCGAAATCTGGGAGGCGCCGCCGCACCCCCTCTAGCGGGCGCGGGGCGAAGCGGTGCGGC
GCCGGCAGGAAGGAAATGGGCGGGGAGGGCCTTCGTGCGTCGCCGCGCCGCCGTCCCCTTCTCCCTCTCC
AGCCTCGGGGCTGTCCGCGGGGGGACGGCTGCCTTCGGGGGGGACGGGGCAGGGCGGGGTTCGGCTTCTG
GCGTGTGACCGGCGGCTCTAGAGCCTCTGCTAACCATGTTCATGCCTTCTTCTTTTTCCTACAGCTCCTG
GGCAACGTGCTGGTTATTGTGCTGTCTCATCATTTTGGCAAAGAATTCTGCAGTCGACGGTACCGCGGGC
CCGGGATCCACCGGTCGCCACCATGAAACGGACAGCCGACGGAAGCGAGTTCGAGTCACCAAAGAAGAAG
CGGAAAGTCTCCTCAGAGACTGGGCCTGTCGCCGTCGATCCAACCCTGCGCCGCCGGATTGAACCTCACG
AGTTTGAAGTGTTCTTTGACCCCCGGGAGCTGAGAAAGGAGACATGCCTGCTGTACGAGATCAACTGGGG
AGGCAGGCACTCCATCTGGAGGCACACCTCTCAGAACACAAATAAGCACGTGGAGGTGAACTTCATCGAG
AAGTTTACCACAGAGCGGTACTTCTGCCCCAATACCAGATGTAGCATCACATGGTTTCTGAGCTGGTCCC
CTTGCGGAGAGTGTAGCAGGGCCATCACCGAGTTCCTGTCCAGATATCCACACGTGACACTGTTTATCTA
CATCGCCAGGCTGTATCACCACGCAGACCCAAGGAATAGGCAGGGCCTGCGCGATCTGATCAGCTCCGGC
GTGACCATCCAGATCATGACAGAGCAGGAGTCCGGCTACTGCTGGCGGAACTTCGTGAATTATTCTCCTA
GCAACGAGGCCCACTGGCCTAGGTACCCACACCTGTGGGTGCGCCTGTACGTGCTGGAGCTGTATTGCAT
CATCCTGGGCCTGCCCCCTTGTCTGAATATCCTGCGGAGAAAGCAGCCCCAGCTGACCTTCTTTACAATC
GCCCTGCAGTCTTGTCACTATCAGAGGCTGCCACCCCACATCCTGTGGGCCACAGGCCTGAAGTCTGGAG
GATCTAGCGGAGGATCCTCTGGCAGCGAGACACCAGGAACAAGCGAGTCAGCAACACCAGAGAGCAGTGG
CGGCAGCAGCGGCGGCAGCGACAAGAAGTACAGCATCGGCCTGGCCATCGGCACCAACTCTGTGGGCTGG
GCCGTGATCACCGACGAGTACAAGGTGCCCAGCAAGAAATTCAAGGTGCTGGGCAACACCGACCGGCACA
GCATCAAGAAGAACCTGATCGGAGCCCTGCTGTTCGACAGCGGCGAAACAGCCGAGAGAACCCGGCTGAA
GAGAACCGCCAGAAGAAGATACACCAGACGGAAGAACCGGATCTGCTATCTGCAAGAGATCTTCAGCAAC
GAGATGGCCAAGGTGGACGACAGCTTCTTCCACAGACTGGAAGAGTCCTTCCTGGTGGAAGAGGATAAGA
AGCACGAGCGGCACCCCATCTTCGGCAACATCGTGGACGAGGTGGCCTACCACGAGAAGTACCCCACCAT
CTACCACCTGAGAAAGAAACTGGTGGACAGCACCGACAAGGCCGACCTGCGGCTGATCTATCTGGCCCTG
GCCCACATGATCAAGTTCCGGGGCCACTTCCTGATCGAGGGCGACCTGAACCCCGACAACAGCGACGTGG
ACAAGCTGTTCATCCAGCTGGTGCAGACCTACAACCAGCTGTTCGAGGAAAACCCCATCAACGCCAGCGG
CGTGGACGCCAAGGCCATCCTGTCTGCCAGACTGAGCAAGAGCAGACGGCTGGAAAATCTGATCGCCCAG
CTGCCCGGCGAGAAGAAGAATGGCCTGTTCGGAAACCTGATTGCCCTGAGCCTGGGCCTGACCCCCAACT
TCAAGAGCAACTTCGACCTGGCCGAGGATGCCAAACTGCAGCTGAGCAAGGACACCTACGACGACGACCT
GGACAACCTGCTGGCCCAGATCGGCGACCAGTACGCCGACCTGTTTCTGGCCGCCAAGAACCTGTCCGAC
GCCATCCTGCTGAGCGACATCCTGAGAGTGAACACCGAGATCACCAAGGCCCCCCTGAGCGCCTCTATGA
TCAAGAGATACGACGAGCACCACCAGGACCTGACCCTGCTGAAAGCTCTCGTGCGGCAGCAGCTGCCTGA
GAAGTACAAAGAGATTTTCTTCGACCAGAGCAAGAACGGCTACGCCGGCTACATTGACGGCGGAGCCAGC
CAGGAAGAGTTCTACAAGTTCATCAAGCCCATCCTGGAAAAGATGGACGGCACCGAGGAACTGCTCGTGA
AGCTGAACAGAGAGGACCTGCTGCGGAAGCAGCGGACCTTCGACAACGGCAGCATCCCCCACCAGATCCA
CCTGGGAGAGCTGCACGCCATTCTGCGGCGGCAGGAAGATTTTTACCCATTCCTGAAGGACAACCGGGAA
AAGATCGAGAAGATCCTGACCTTCCGCATCCCCTACTACGTGGGCCCTCTGGCCAGGGGAAACAGCAGAT
TCGCCTGGATGACCAGAAAGAGCGAGGAAACCATCACCCCCTGGAACTTCGAGGAAGTGGTGGACAAGGG
CGCTTCCGCCCAGAGCTTCATCGAGCGGATGACCAACTTCGATAAGAACCTGCCCAACGAGAAGGTGCTG
CCCAAGCACAGCCTGCTGTACGAGTACTTCACCGTGTATAACGAGCTGACCAAAGTGAAATACGTGACCG
AGGGAATGAGAAAGCCCGCCTTCCTGAGCGGCGAGCAGAAAAAGGCCATCGTGGACCTGCTGTTCAAGAC
CAACCGGAAAGTGACCGTGAAGCAGCTGAAAGAGGACTACTTCAAGAAAATCGAGTGCTTCGACTCCGTG
GAAATCTCCGGCGTGGAAGATCGGTTCAACGCCTCCCTGGGCACATACCACGATCTGCTGAAAATTATCA
AGGACAAGGACTTCCTGGACAATGAGGAAAACGAGGACATTCTGGAAGATATCGTGCTGACCCTGACACT
GTTTGAGGACAGAGAGATGATCGAGGAACGGCTGAAAACCTATGCCCACCTGTTCGACGACAAAGTGATG
AAGCAGCTGAAGCGGCGGAGATACACCGGCTGGGGCAGGCTGAGCCGGAAGCTGATCAACGGCATCCGGG
ACAAGCAGTCCGGCAAGACAATCCTGGATTTCCTGAAGTCCGACGGCTTCGCCAACAGAAACTTCATGCA
GCTGATCCACGACGACAGCCTGACCTTTAAAGAGGACATCCAGAAAGCCCAGGTGTCCGGCCAGGGCGAT
AGCCTGCACGAGCACATTGCCAATCTGGCCGGCAGCCCCGCCATTAAGAAGGGCATCCTGCAGACAGTGA
AGGTGGTGGACGAGCTCGTGAAAGTGATGGGCCGGCACAAGCCCGAGAACATCGTGATCGAAATGGCCAG
AGAGAACCAGACCACCCAGAAGGGACAGAAGAACAGCCGCGAGAGAATGAAGCGGATCGAAGAGGGCATC
AAAGAGCTGGGCAGCCAGATCCTGAAAGAACACCCCGTGGAAAACACCCAGCTGCAGAACGAGAAGCTGT
ACCTGTACTACCTGCAGAATGGGCGGGATATGTACGTGGACCAGGAACTGGACATCAACCGGCTGTCCGA
CTACGATGTGGACCATATCGTGCCTCAGAGCTTTCTGAAGGACGACTCCATCGACAACAAGGTGCTGACC
AGAAGCGACAAGAACCGGGGCAAGAGCGACAACGTGCCCTCCGAAGAGGTCGTGAAGAAGATGAAGAACT
ACTGGCGGCAGCTGCTGAACGCCAAGCTGATTACCCAGAGAAAGTTCGACAATCTGACCAAGGCCGAGAG
AGGCGGCCTGAGCGAACTGGATAAGGCCGGCTTCATCAAGAGACAGCTGGTGGAAACCCGGCAGATCACA
AAGCACGTGGCACAGATCCTGGACTCCCGGATGAACACTAAGTACGACGAGAATGACAAGCTGATCCGGG
AAGTGAAAGTGATCACCCTGAAGTCCAAGCTGGTGTCCGATTTCCGGAAGGATTTCCAGTTTTACAAAGT
GCGCGAGATCAACAACTACCACCACGCCCACGACGCCTACCTGAACGCCGTCGTGGGAACCGCCCTGATC
AAAAAGTACCCTAAGCTGGAAAGCGAGTTCGTGTACGGCGACTACAAGGTGTACGACGTGCGGAAGATGA
TCGCCAAGAGCGAGCAGGAAATCGGCAAGGCTACCGCCAAGTACTTCTTCTACAGCAACATCATGAACTT
TTTCAAGACCGAGATTACCCTGGCCAACGGCGAGATCCGGAAGCGGCCTCTGATCGAGACAAACGGCGAA
ACCGGGGAGATCGTGTGGGATAAGGGCCGGGATTTTGCCACCGTGCGGAAAGTGCTGAGCATGCCCCAAG
TGAATATCGTGAAAAAGACCGAGGTGCAGACAGGCGGCTTCAGCAAAGAGTCTATCAGACCCAAGAGGAA
CAGCGATAAGCTGATCGCCAGAAAGAAGGACTGGGACCCTAAGAAGTACGGCGGCTTCCTGTGGCCCACC
GTGGCCTATTCTGTGCTGGTGGTGGCCAAAGTGGAAAAGGGCAAGTCCAAGAAACTGAAGAGTGTGAAAG
AGCTGCTGGGGATCACCATCATGGAAAGAAGCAGCTTCGAGAAGAATCCCATCGACTTTCTGGAAGCCAA
GGGCTACAAAGAAGTGAAAAAGGACCTGATCATCAAGCTGCCTAAGTACTCCCTGTTCGAGCTGGAAAAC
GGCCGGAAGAGAATGCTGGCCTCTGCCAAGCAGCTGCAGAAGGGAAACGAACTGGCCCTGCCCTCCAAAT
ATGTGAACTTCCTGTACCTGGCCAGCCACTATGAGAAGCTGAAGGGCTCCCCCGAGGATAATGAGCAGAA
ACAGCTGTTTGTGGAACAGCACAAGCACTACCTGGACGAGATCATCGAGCAGATCAGCGAGTTCTCCAAG
AGAGTGATCCTGGCCGACGCTAATCTGGACAAAGTGCTGTCCGCCTACAACAAGCACCGGGATAAGCCCA
TCAGAGAGCAGGCCGAGAATATCATCCACCTGTTTACCCTGACCAGACTGGGAGCCCCTAGAGCCTTCAA
GTACTTTGACACCACCATCGACCCCAAGCAGTACAGAAGCACCAAAGAGGTGCTGGACGCCACCCTGATC
CACCAGAGCATCACCGGCCTGTACGAGACACGGATCGACCTGTCTCAGCTGGGAGGTGACAGCGGCGGGA
GCGGCGGGAGCGGGGGGAGCACTAATCTGAGCGACATCATTGAGAAGGAGACTGGGAAACAGCTGGTCAT
TCAGGAGTCCATCCTGATGCTGCCTGAGGAGGTGGAGGAAGTGATCGGCAACAAGCCAGAGTCTGACATC
CTGGTGCACACCGCCTACGACGAGTCCACAGATGAGAATGTGATGCTGCTGACCTCTGACGCCCCCGAGT
ATAAGCCTTGGGCCCTGGTCATCCAGGATTCTAACGGCGAGAATAAGATCAAGATGCTGAGCGGAGGATC
CGGAGGATCTGGAGGCAGCACCAACCTGTCTGACATCATCGAGAAGGAGACAGGCAAGCAGCTGGTCATC
CAGGAGAGCATCCTGATGCTGCCCGAAGAAGTCGAAGAAGTGATCGGAAACAAGCCTGAGAGCGATATCC
TGGTCCATACCGCCTACGACGAGAGTACCGACGAAAATGTGATGCTGCTGACATCCGACGCCCCAGAGTA
TAAGCCCTGGGCTCTGGTCATCCAGGATTCCAACGGAGAGAACAAAATCAAAATGCTGTCTGGCGGCTCA
AAAAGAACCGCCGACGGCAGCGAATTCGAGCCCAAGAAGAAGAGGAAAGTCGGAGGCGGTGGAAGCGGCG
CAACAAACTTCTCTCTGCTGAAACAAGCCGGAGATGTCGAAGAGAATCCTGGACCGATGGTGAGCAAGGG
CGAGGAGCTGTTCACCGGGGTGGTGCCCATCCTGGTCGAGCTGGACGGCGACGTAAACGGCCACAAGTTC
AGCGTGTCCGGCGAGGGCGAGGGCGATGCCACCTACGGCAAGCTGACCCTGAAGTTCATCTGCACCACCG
GCAAGCTGCCCGTGCCCTGGCCCACCCTCGTGACCACCCTGACCTACGGCGTGCAGTGCTTCAGCCGCTA
CCCCGACCACATGAAGCAGCACGACTTCTTCAAGTCCGCCATGCCCGAAGGCTACGTCCAGGAGCGCACC
ATCTTCTTCAAGGACGACGGCAACTACAAGACCCGCGCCGAGGTGAAGTTCGAGGGCGACACCCTGGTGA
ACCGCATCGAGCTGAAGGGCATCGACTTCAAGGAGGACGGCAACATCCTGGGGCACAAGCTGGAGTACAA
CTACAACAGCCACAACGTCTATATCATGGCCGACAAGCAGAAGAACGGCATCAAGGTGAACTTCAAGATC
CGCCACAACATCGAGGACGGCAGCGTGCAGCTCGCCGACCACTACCAGCAGAACACCCCCATCGGCGACG
GCCCCGTGCTGCTGCCCGACAACCACTACCTGAGCACCCAGTCCGCCCTGAGCAAAGACCCCAACGAGAA
GCGCGATCACATGGTCCTGCTGGAGTTCGTGACCGCCGCCGGGATCACTCTCGGCATGGACGAGCTGTAC
AAGTGAAGCGGCCGCACTCCTCAGGTGCAGGCTGCCTATCAGAAGGTGGTGGCTGGTGTGGCCAATGCCC
TGGCTCACAAATACCACTGAGATCTTTTTCCCTCTGCCAAAAATTATGGGGACATCATGAAGCCCCTTGA
GCATCTGACTTCTGGCTAATAAAGGAAATTTATTTTCATTGCAATAGTGTGTTGGAATTTTTTGTGTCTC
TCACTCGGAAGGACATATGGGAGGGCAAATCATTTAAAACATCAGAATGAGTATTTGGTTTAGAGTTTGG
CAACATATGCCCATATGCTGGCTGCCATGAACAAAGGTTGGCTATAAAGAGGTCATCAGTATATGAAACA
GCCCCCTGCTGTCCATTCCTTATTCCATAGAAAAGCCTTGACTTGAGGTTAGATTTTTTTTATATTTTGT
TTTGTGTTATTTTTTTCTTTAACATCCCTAAAATTTTCCTTACATGTTTTACTAGCCAGATTTTTCCTCC
TCTCCTGACTACTCCCAGTCATAGCTGTCCCTCTTCTCTTATGGAGATCCCTCGACCTGCAGCCCAAGCT
TGGCGTAATCATGGTCATAGCTGTTTCCTGTGTGAAATTGTTATCCGCTCACAATTCCACACAACATACG
AGCCGGAAGCATAAAGTGTAAAGCCTGGGGTGCCTAATGAGTGAGCTAACTCACATTAATTGCGTTGCGC
TCACTGCCCGCTTTCCAGTCGGGAAACCTGTCGTGCCAGCGGATCCGCATCTCAATTAGTCAGCAACCAT
AGTCCCGCCCCTAACTCCGCCCATCCCGCCCCTAACTCCGCCCAGTTCCGCCCATTCTCCGCCCCATGGC
TGACTAATTTTTTTTATTTATGCAGAGGCCGAGGCCGCCTCGGCCTCTGAGCTATTCCAGAAGTAGTGAG
GAGGCTTTTTTGGAGGCCTAGGCTTTTGCAAAAAGCTAACTTGTTTATTGCAGCTTATAATGGTTACAAA
TAAAGCAATAGCATCACAAATTTCACAAATAAAGCATTTTTTTCACTGCATTCTAGTTGTGGTTTGTCCA
AACTCATCAATGTATCTTATCATGTCTGGATCCGCTGCATTAATGAATCGGCCAACGCGCGGGGAGAGGC
GGTTTGCGTATTGGGCGCTCTTCCGCTTCCTCGCTCACTGACTCGCTGCGCTCGGTCGTTCGGCTGCGGC
GAGCGGTATCAGCTCACTCAAAGGCGGTAATACGGTTATCCACAGAATCAGGGGATAACGCAGGAAAGAA
CATGTGAGCAAAAGGCCAGCAAAAGGCCAGGAACCGTAAAAAGGCCGCGTTGCTGGCGTTTTTCCATAGG
CTCCGCCCCCCTGACGAGCATCACAAAAATCGACGCTCAAGTCAGAGGTGGCGAAACCCGACAGGACTAT
AAAGATACCAGGCGTTTCCCCCTGGAAGCTCCCTCGTGCGCTCTCCTGTTCCGACCCTGCCGCTTACCGG
ATACCTGTCCGCCTTTCTCCCTTCGGGAAGCGTGGCGCTTTCTCATAGCTCACGCTGTAGGTATCTCAGT
TCGGTGTAGGTCGTTCGCTCCAAGCTGGGCTGTGTGCACGAACCCCCCGTTCAGCCCGACCGCTGCGCCT
TATCCGGTAACTATCGTCTTGAGTCCAACCCGGTAAGACACGACTTATCGCCACTGGCAGCAGCCACTGG
TAACAGGATTAGCAGAGCGAGGTATGTAGGCGGTGCTACAGAGTTCTTGAAGTGGTGGCCTAACTACGGC
TACACTAGAAGAACAGTATTTGGTATCTGCGCTCTGCTGAAGCCAGTTACCTTCGGAAAAAGAGTTGGTA
GCTCTTGATCCGGCAAACAAACCACCGCTGGTAGCGGTGGTTTTTTTGTTTGCAAGCAGCAGATTACGCG
CAGAAAAAAAGGATCTCAAGAAGATCCTTTGATCTTTTCTACGGGGTCTGACGCTCAGTGGAACGAAAAC
TCACGTTAAGGGATTTTGGTCATGAGATTATCAAAAAGGATCTTCACCTAGATCCTTTTAAATTAAAAAT
GAAGTTTTAAATCAATCTAAAGTATATATGAGTAAACTTGGTCTGACAGTTACCAATGCTTAATCAGTGA
GGCACCTATCTCAGCGATCTGTCTATTTCGTTCATCCATAGTTGCCTGACTCCCCGTCGTGTAGATAACT
ACGATACGGGAGGGCTTACCATCTGGCCCCAGTGCTGCAATGATACCGCGAGACCCACGCTCACCGGCTC
CAGATTTATCAGCAATAAACCAGCCAGCCGGAAGGGCCGAGCGCAGAAGTGGTCCTGCAACTTTATCCGC
CTCCATCCAGTCTATTAATTGTTGCCGGGAAGCTAGAGTAAGTAGTTCGCCAGTTAATAGTTTGCGCAAC
GTTGTTGCCATTGCTACAGGCATCGTGGTGTCACGCTCGTCGTTTGGTATGGCTTCATTCAGCTCCGGTT
CCCAACGATCAAGGCGAGTTACATGATCCCCCATGTTGTGCAAAAAAGCGGTTAGCTCCTTCGGTCCTCC
GATCGTTGTCAGAAGTAAGTTGGCCGCAGTGTTATCACTCATGGTTATGGCAGCACTGCATAATTCTCTT
ACTGTCATGCCATCCGTAAGATGCTTTTCTGTGACTGGTGAGTACTCAACCAAGTCATTCTGAGAATAGT
GTATGCGGCGACCGAGTTGCTCTTGCCCGGCGTCAATACGGGATAATACCGCGCCACATAGCAGAACTTT
AAAAGTGCTCATCATTGGAAAACGTTCTTCGGGGCGAAAACTCTCAAGGATCTTACCGCTGTTGAGATCC
AGTTCGATGTAACCCACTCGTGCACCCAACTGATCTTCAGCATCTTTTACTTTCACCAGCGTTTCTGGGT
GAGCAAAAACAGGAAGGCAAAATGCCGCAAAAAAGGGAATAAGGGCGACACGGAAATGTTGAATACTCAT
ACTCTTCCTTTTTCAATATTATTGAAGCATTTATCAGGGTTATTGTCTCATGAGCGGATACATATTTGAA
TGTATTTAGAAAAATAAACAAATAGGGGTTCCGCGCACATTTCCCCGAAAAGTGCCACCTGGGTC
