LOCUS       Exported 11195 bp ds-DNA circular SYN 22-OCT-2021
DEFINITION  CAG promoter expression plasmid for human codon optimized BE4max
            C-to-T base editor with
            SpRY(D10A/A61R/L1111R/D1135L/S1136W/G1218K/E1219Q/N1317R/A1322R/R133
            3P/R1335Q/T1337R) and P2A-EGFP.
ACCESSION   .
VERSION     .
KEYWORDS    pCAG-CBE4max-SpRY-P2A-EGFP (RTW5133)
SOURCE      synthetic DNA construct
  ORGANISM  synthetic DNA construct
REFERENCE   1 (bases 1 to 11195)
  AUTHORS   Walton RT, Christie KA, Whittaker MN, Kleinstiver BP
  TITLE     Unconstrained genome targeting with near-PAMless engineered
            CRISPR-Cas9 variants.
  JOURNAL   Science. 2020 Apr 17;368(6488):290-296. doi:
            10.1126/science.aba8853. Epub 2020 Mar 26.
  PUBMED    32217751
REFERENCE   2 (bases 1 to 11195)
  AUTHORS   .
  TITLE     Direct Submission
  JOURNAL   Exported Oct 22, 2021 from SnapGene Server 1.1.58
            http://www.snapgene.com
FEATURES             Location/Qualifiers
     source          1..11195
                     /organism="synthetic DNA construct"
                     /mol_type="other DNA"
     enhancer        37..416
                     /label=CMV enhancer
                     /note="human cytomegalovirus immediate early enhancer"
     promoter        418..693
                     /label=chicken beta-actin promoter
     intron          694..1710
                     /label=chimeric intron
                     /note="chimera between introns from chicken beta-actin and
                     rabbit beta-globin"
     primer_bind     1634..1656
                     /label=pCAGGS-5
                     /note="Chimeric intron in CAG promoter, forward primer"
     primer_bind     1718..1737
                     /label=pCAG-F
                     /note="Rabbit beta-globin intron, for pCAG plasmids,
                     forward primer"
     CDS             1845..1865
                     /codon_start=1
                     /product="nuclear localization signal of SV40 (simian virus
                     40) large T antigen"
                     /label=SV40 NLS
                     /translation="PKKKRKV"
     CDS             1866..2549
                     /codon_start=1
                     /product="cytidine deaminase (C to U editing enzyme) from
                     rat"
                     /label=APOBEC-1
                     /note="can use ssDNA as a substrate (Komor et al., 2016)"
                     /translation="SSETGPVAVDPTLRRRIEPHEFEVFFDPRELRKETCLLYEINWGG
                     RHSIWRHTSQNTNKHVEVNFIEKFTTERYFCPNTRCSITWFLSWSPCGECSRAITEFLS
                     RYPHVTLFIYIARLYHHADPRNRQGLRDLISSGVTIQIMTEQESGYCWRNFVNYSPSNE
                     AHWPRYPHLWVRLYVLELYCIILGLPPCLNILRRKQPQLTFFTIALQSCHYQRLPPHIL
                     WATGLK"
     CDS             2646..4361
                     /codon_start=1
                     /product="N-terminal portion of Streptococcus pyogenes Cas9
                     (Zetsche et al., 2015)"
                     /label=Cas9(N)
                     /translation="DKKYSIGLAIGTNSVGWAVITDEYKVPSKKFKVLGNTDRHSIKKN
                     LIGALLFDSGETAERTRLKRTARRRYTRRKNRICYLQEIFSNEMAKVDDSFFHRLEESF
                     LVEEDKKHERHPIFGNIVDEVAYHEKYPTIYHLRKKLVDSTDKADLRLIYLALAHMIKF
                     RGHFLIEGDLNPDNSDVDKLFIQLVQTYNQLFEENPINASGVDAKAILSARLSKSRRLE
                     NLIAQLPGEKKNGLFGNLIALSLGLTPNFKSNFDLAEDAKLQLSKDTYDDDLDNLLAQI
                     GDQYADLFLAAKNLSDAILLSDILRVNTEITKAPLSASMIKRYDEHHQDLTLLKALVRQ
                     QLPEKYKEIFFDQSKNGYAGYIDGGASQEEFYKFIKPILEKMDGTEELLVKLNREDLLR
                     KQRTFDNGSIPHQIHLGELHAILRRQEDFYPFLKDNREKIEKILTFRIPYYVGPLARGN
                     SRFAWMTRKSEETITPWNFEEVVDKGASAQSFIERMTNFDKNLPNEKVLPKHSLLYEYF
                     TVYNELTKVKYVTEGMRKPAFLSGEQKKAIVDLLFKTNRKVTVKQLKEDYFKKIE"
     CDS             6777..7025
                     /codon_start=1
                     /product="uracil-DNA glycosylase inhibitor from a Bacillus
                     subtilis bacteriophage (Mol et al., 1995)"
                     /label=UGI
                     /translation="TNLSDIIEKETGKQLVIQESILMLPEEVEEVIGNKPESDILVHTA
                     YDESTDENVMLLTSDAPEYKPWALVIQDSNGENKIKML"
     CDS             7056..7304
                     /codon_start=1
                     /product="uracil-DNA glycosylase inhibitor from a Bacillus
                     subtilis bacteriophage (Mol et al., 1995)"
                     /label=UGI
                     /translation="TNLSDIIEKETGKQLVIQESILMLPEEVEEVIGNKPESDILVHTA
                     YDESTDENVMLLTSDAPEYKPWALVIQDSNGENKIKML"
     CDS             7347..7367
                     /codon_start=1
                     /product="nuclear localization signal of SV40 (simian virus
                     40) large T antigen"
                     /label=SV40 NLS
                     /translation="PKKKRKV"
     CDS             7386..7442
                     /codon_start=1
                     /product="2A peptide from porcine teschovirus-1
                     polyprotein"
                     /label=P2A
                     /note="Eukaryotic ribosomes fail to insert a peptide bond
                     between the Gly and Pro residues, yielding separate
                     polypeptides."
                     /translation="ATNFSLLKQAGDVEENPGP"
     CDS             7443..8159
                     /codon_start=1
                     /product="enhanced GFP"
                     /label=EGFP
                     /translation="MVSKGEELFTGVVPILVELDGDVNGHKFSVSGEGEGDATYGKLTL
                     KFICTTGKLPVPWPTLVTTLTYGVQCFSRYPDHMKQHDFFKSAMPEGYVQERTIFFKDD
                     GNYKTRAEVKFEGDTLVNRIELKGIDFKEDGNILGHKLEYNYNSHNVYIMADKQKNGIK
                     VNFKIRHNIEDGSVQLADHYQQNTPIGDGPVLLPDNHYLSTQSALSKDPNEKRDHMVLL
                     EFVTAAGITLGMDELYK"
     primer_bind     complement(7488..7509)
                     /label=EGFP-N
                     /note="EGFP, reverse primer"
     primer_bind     complement(7749..7768)
                     /label=EXFP-R
                     /note="For distinguishing EGFP variants, reverse primer"
     primer_bind     8096..8117
                     /label=EGFP-C
                     /note="EGFP, forward primer"
     primer_bind     complement(8249..8268)
                     /label=Bglob-pA-R
                     /note="Rabbit beta-globin polyA region, reverse primer"
     polyA_signal    8314..8369
                     /label=-beta-globin poly(A) signal
                     /note="rabbit beta-globin polyadenylation signal (Gil and
                     Proudfoot, 1987)"
     primer_bind     complement(8368..8387)
                     /label=rbglobpA-R
                     /note="Rabbit beta-globin polyA, reverse primer. Also
                     called rb-glob-pA-term-R"
     primer_bind     complement(8730..8746)
                     /label=M13 rev
                     /note="common sequencing primer, one of multiple similar
                     variants"
     primer_bind     complement(8730..8746)
                     /label=M13 Reverse
                     /note="In lacZ gene. Also called M13-rev"
     primer_bind     complement(8743..8765)
                     /label=M13/pUC Reverse
                     /note="In lacZ gene"
     protein_bind    8754..8770
                     /label=lac operator
                     /bound_moiety="lac repressor encoded by lacI"
                     /note="The lac repressor binds to the lac operator to
                     inhibit transcription in E. coli. This inhibition can be
                     relieved by adding lactose or
                     isopropyl-beta-D-thiogalactopyranoside (IPTG)."
     promoter        complement(8778..8808)
                     /label=lac promoter
                     /note="promoter for the E. coli lac operon"
     protein_bind    8823..8844
                     /label=CAP binding site
                     /bound_moiety="E. coli catabolite activator protein"
                     /note="CAP binding activates transcription in the presence
                     of cAMP."
     promoter        8903..9098
                     /label=SV40 promoter
                     /note="SV40 early promoter"
     rep_origin      8949..9084
                     /label=SV40 ori
                     /note="SV40 origin of replication"
     primer_bind     9011..9030
                     /label=SV40pro-F
                     /note="SV40 promoter/origin, forward primer"
     polyA_signal    9104..9238
                     /label=SV40 poly(A) signal
                     /note="SV40 polyadenylation signal"
     primer_bind     complement(9141..9160)
                     /label=SV40pA-R
                     /note="SV40 polyA, reverse primer"
     primer_bind     9195..9214
                     /label=EBV-rev
                     /note="SV40 polyA terminator, reverse primer"
     primer_bind     complement(9306..9323)
                     /label=L4440
                     /note="L4440 vector, forward primer"
     rep_origin      complement(9477..10065)
                     /direction=LEFT
                     /label=ori
                     /note="high-copy-number ColE1/pMB1/pBR322/pUC origin of
                     replication"
     primer_bind     complement(9557..9576)
                     /label=pBR322ori-F
                     /note="pBR322 origin, forward primer"
     CDS             complement(10236..11096)
                     /codon_start=1
                     /gene="bla"
                     /product="beta-lactamase"
                     /label=AmpR
                     /note="confers resistance to ampicillin, carbenicillin, and
                     related antibiotics"
                     /translation="MSIQHFRVALIPFFAAFCLPVFAHPETLVKVKDAEDQLGARVGYI
                     ELDLNSGKILESFRPEERFPMMSTFKVLLCGAVLSRIDAGQEQLGRRIHYSQNDLVEYS
                     PVTEKHLTDGMTVRELCSAAITMSDNTAANLLLTTIGGPKELTAFLHNMGDHVTRLDRW
                     EPELNEAIPNDERDTTMPVAMATTLRKLLTGELLTLASRQQLIDWMEADKVAGPLLRSA
                     LPAGWFIADKSGAGERGSRGIIAALGPDGKPSRIVVIYTTGSQATMDERNRQIAEIGAS
                     LIKHW"
     primer_bind     10859..10878
                     /label=Amp-R
                     /note="Ampicillin resistance gene, reverse primer"
     promoter        complement(11097..6)
                     /gene="bla"
                     /label=AmpR promoter
ORIGIN
        1 tccgcgcaca tttccccgaa aagtgccacc tgggtcgaca ttgattattg actagttatt
       61 aatagtaatc aattacgggg tcattagttc atagcccata tatggagttc cgcgttacat
      121 aacttacggt aaatggcccg cctggctgac cgcccaacga cccccgccca ttgacgtcaa
      181 taatgacgta tgttcccata gtaacgccaa tagggacttt ccattgacgt caatgggtgg
      241 agtatttacg gtaaactgcc cacttggcag tacatcaagt gtatcatatg ccaagtacgc
      301 cccctattga cgtcaatgac ggtaaatggc ccgcctggca ttatgcccag tacatgacct
      361 tatgggactt tcctacttgg cagtacatct acgtattagt catcgctatt accatggtcg
      421 aggtgagccc cacgttctgc ttcactctcc ccatctcccc cccctcccca cccccaattt
      481 tgtatttatt tattttttaa ttattttgtg cagcgatggg ggcggggggg gggggggcgc
      541 gcgccaggcg gggcggggcg gggcgagggg cggggcgggg cgaggcggag aggtgcggcg
      601 gcagccaatc agagcggcgc gctccgaaag tttcctttta tggcgaggcg gcggcggcgg
      661 cggccctata aaaagcgaag cgcgcggcgg gcgggagtcg ctgcgcgctg ccttcgcccc
      721 gtgccccgct ccgccgccgc ctcgcgccgc ccgccccggc tctgactgac cgcgttactc
      781 ccacaggtga gcgggcggga cggcccttct cctccgggct gtaattagcg cttggtttaa
      841 tgacggcttg tttcttttct gtggctgcgt gaaagccttg aggggctccg ggagggccct
      901 ttgtgcgggg ggagcggctc ggggggtgcg tgcgtgtgtg tgtgcgtggg gagcgccgcg
      961 tgcggctccg cgctgcccgg cggctgtgag cgctgcgggc gcggcgcggg gctttgtgcg
     1021 ctccgcagtg tgcgcgaggg gagcgcggcc gggggcggtg ccccgcggtg cggggggggc
     1081 tgcgagggga acaaaggctg cgtgcggggt gtgtgcgtgg gggggtgagc agggggtgtg
     1141 ggcgcgtcgg tcgggctgca accccccctg cacccccctc cccgagttgc tgagcacggc
     1201 ccggcttcgg gtgcggggct ccgtacgggg cgtggcgcgg ggctcgccgt gccgggcggg
     1261 gggtggcggc aggtgggggt gccgggcggg gcggggccgc ctcgggccgg ggagggctcg
     1321 ggggaggggc gcggcggccc ccggagcgcc ggcggctgtc gaggcgcggc gagccgcagc
     1381 cattgccttt tatggtaatc gtgcgagagg gcgcagggac ttcctttgtc ccaaatctgt
     1441 gcggagccga aatctgggag gcgccgccgc accccctcta gcgggcgcgg ggcgaagcgg
     1501 tgcggcgccg gcaggaagga aatgggcggg gagggccttc gtgcgtcgcc gcgccgccgt
     1561 ccccttctcc ctctccagcc tcggggctgt ccgcgggggg acggctgcct tcggggggga
     1621 cggggcaggg cggggttcgg cttctggcgt gtgaccggcg gctctagagc ctctgctaac
     1681 catgttcatg ccttcttctt tttcctacag ctcctgggca acgtgctggt tattgtgctg
     1741 tctcatcatt ttggcaaaga attctgcagt cgacggtacc gcgggcccgg gatccaccgg
     1801 tcgccaccat gaaacggaca gccgacggaa gcgagttcga gtcaccaaag aagaagcgga
     1861 aagtctcctc agagactggg cctgtcgccg tcgatccaac cctgcgccgc cggattgaac
     1921 ctcacgagtt tgaagtgttc tttgaccccc gggagctgag aaaggagaca tgcctgctgt
     1981 acgagatcaa ctggggaggc aggcactcca tctggaggca cacctctcag aacacaaata
     2041 agcacgtgga ggtgaacttc atcgagaagt ttaccacaga gcggtacttc tgccccaata
     2101 ccagatgtag catcacatgg tttctgagct ggtccccttg cggagagtgt agcagggcca
     2161 tcaccgagtt cctgtccaga tatccacacg tgacactgtt tatctacatc gccaggctgt
     2221 atcaccacgc agacccaagg aataggcagg gcctgcgcga tctgatcagc tccggcgtga
     2281 ccatccagat catgacagag caggagtccg gctactgctg gcggaacttc gtgaattatt
     2341 ctcctagcaa cgaggcccac tggcctaggt acccacacct gtgggtgcgc ctgtacgtgc
     2401 tggagctgta ttgcatcatc ctgggcctgc ccccttgtct gaatatcctg cggagaaagc
     2461 agccccagct gaccttcttt acaatcgccc tgcagtcttg tcactatcag aggctgccac
     2521 cccacatcct gtgggccaca ggcctgaagt ctggaggatc tagcggagga tcctctggca
     2581 gcgagacacc aggaacaagc gagtcagcaa caccagagag cagtggcggc agcagcggcg
     2641 gcagcgacaa gaagtacagc atcggcctgg ccatcggcac caactctgtg ggctgggccg
     2701 tgatcaccga cgagtacaag gtgcccagca agaaattcaa ggtgctgggc aacaccgacc
     2761 ggcacagcat caagaagaac ctgatcggag ccctgctgtt cgacagcggc gaaacagccg
     2821 agagaacccg gctgaagaga accgccagaa gaagatacac cagacggaag aaccggatct
     2881 gctatctgca agagatcttc agcaacgaga tggccaaggt ggacgacagc ttcttccaca
     2941 gactggaaga gtccttcctg gtggaagagg ataagaagca cgagcggcac cccatcttcg
     3001 gcaacatcgt ggacgaggtg gcctaccacg agaagtaccc caccatctac cacctgagaa
     3061 agaaactggt ggacagcacc gacaaggccg acctgcggct gatctatctg gccctggccc
     3121 acatgatcaa gttccggggc cacttcctga tcgagggcga cctgaacccc gacaacagcg
     3181 acgtggacaa gctgttcatc cagctggtgc agacctacaa ccagctgttc gaggaaaacc
     3241 ccatcaacgc cagcggcgtg gacgccaagg ccatcctgtc tgccagactg agcaagagca
     3301 gacggctgga aaatctgatc gcccagctgc ccggcgagaa gaagaatggc ctgttcggaa
     3361 acctgattgc cctgagcctg ggcctgaccc ccaacttcaa gagcaacttc gacctggccg
     3421 aggatgccaa actgcagctg agcaaggaca cctacgacga cgacctggac aacctgctgg
     3481 cccagatcgg cgaccagtac gccgacctgt ttctggccgc caagaacctg tccgacgcca
     3541 tcctgctgag cgacatcctg agagtgaaca ccgagatcac caaggccccc ctgagcgcct
     3601 ctatgatcaa gagatacgac gagcaccacc aggacctgac cctgctgaaa gctctcgtgc
     3661 ggcagcagct gcctgagaag tacaaagaga ttttcttcga ccagagcaag aacggctacg
     3721 ccggctacat tgacggcgga gccagccagg aagagttcta caagttcatc aagcccatcc
     3781 tggaaaagat ggacggcacc gaggaactgc tcgtgaagct gaacagagag gacctgctgc
     3841 ggaagcagcg gaccttcgac aacggcagca tcccccacca gatccacctg ggagagctgc
     3901 acgccattct gcggcggcag gaagattttt acccattcct gaaggacaac cgggaaaaga
     3961 tcgagaagat cctgaccttc cgcatcccct actacgtggg ccctctggcc aggggaaaca
     4021 gcagattcgc ctggatgacc agaaagagcg aggaaaccat caccccctgg aacttcgagg
     4081 aagtggtgga caagggcgct tccgcccaga gcttcatcga gcggatgacc aacttcgata
     4141 agaacctgcc caacgagaag gtgctgccca agcacagcct gctgtacgag tacttcaccg
     4201 tgtataacga gctgaccaaa gtgaaatacg tgaccgaggg aatgagaaag cccgccttcc
     4261 tgagcggcga gcagaaaaag gccatcgtgg acctgctgtt caagaccaac cggaaagtga
     4321 ccgtgaagca gctgaaagag gactacttca agaaaatcga gtgcttcgac tccgtggaaa
     4381 tctccggcgt ggaagatcgg ttcaacgcct ccctgggcac ataccacgat ctgctgaaaa
     4441 ttatcaagga caaggacttc ctggacaatg aggaaaacga ggacattctg gaagatatcg
     4501 tgctgaccct gacactgttt gaggacagag agatgatcga ggaacggctg aaaacctatg
     4561 cccacctgtt cgacgacaaa gtgatgaagc agctgaagcg gcggagatac accggctggg
     4621 gcaggctgag ccggaagctg atcaacggca tccgggacaa gcagtccggc aagacaatcc
     4681 tggatttcct gaagtccgac ggcttcgcca acagaaactt catgcagctg atccacgacg
     4741 acagcctgac ctttaaagag gacatccaga aagcccaggt gtccggccag ggcgatagcc
     4801 tgcacgagca cattgccaat ctggccggca gccccgccat taagaagggc atcctgcaga
     4861 cagtgaaggt ggtggacgag ctcgtgaaag tgatgggccg gcacaagccc gagaacatcg
     4921 tgatcgaaat ggccagagag aaccagacca cccagaaggg acagaagaac agccgcgaga
     4981 gaatgaagcg gatcgaagag ggcatcaaag agctgggcag ccagatcctg aaagaacacc
     5041 ccgtggaaaa cacccagctg cagaacgaga agctgtacct gtactacctg cagaatgggc
     5101 gggatatgta cgtggaccag gaactggaca tcaaccggct gtccgactac gatgtggacc
     5161 atatcgtgcc tcagagcttt ctgaaggacg actccatcga caacaaggtg ctgaccagaa
     5221 gcgacaagaa ccggggcaag agcgacaacg tgccctccga agaggtcgtg aagaagatga
     5281 agaactactg gcggcagctg ctgaacgcca agctgattac ccagagaaag ttcgacaatc
     5341 tgaccaaggc cgagagaggc ggcctgagcg aactggataa ggccggcttc atcaagagac
     5401 agctggtgga aacccggcag atcacaaagc acgtggcaca gatcctggac tcccggatga
     5461 acactaagta cgacgagaat gacaagctga tccgggaagt gaaagtgatc accctgaagt
     5521 ccaagctggt gtccgatttc cggaaggatt tccagtttta caaagtgcgc gagatcaaca
     5581 actaccacca cgcccacgac gcctacctga acgccgtcgt gggaaccgcc ctgatcaaaa
     5641 agtaccctaa gctggaaagc gagttcgtgt acggcgacta caaggtgtac gacgtgcgga
     5701 agatgatcgc caagagcgag caggaaatcg gcaaggctac cgccaagtac ttcttctaca
     5761 gcaacatcat gaactttttc aagaccgaga ttaccctggc caacggcgag atccggaagc
     5821 ggcctctgat cgagacaaac ggcgaaaccg gggagatcgt gtgggataag ggccgggatt
     5881 ttgccaccgt gcggaaagtg ctgagcatgc cccaagtgaa tatcgtgaaa aagaccgagg
     5941 tgcagacagg cggcttcagc aaagagtcta tcagacccaa gaggaacagc gataagctga
     6001 tcgccagaaa gaaggactgg gaccctaaga agtacggcgg cttcctgtgg cccaccgtgg
     6061 cctattctgt gctggtggtg gccaaagtgg aaaagggcaa gtccaagaaa ctgaagagtg
     6121 tgaaagagct gctggggatc accatcatgg aaagaagcag cttcgagaag aatcccatcg
     6181 actttctgga agccaagggc tacaaagaag tgaaaaagga cctgatcatc aagctgccta
     6241 agtactccct gttcgagctg gaaaacggcc ggaagagaat gctggcctct gccaagcagc
     6301 tgcagaaggg aaacgaactg gccctgccct ccaaatatgt gaacttcctg tacctggcca
     6361 gccactatga gaagctgaag ggctcccccg aggataatga gcagaaacag ctgtttgtgg
     6421 aacagcacaa gcactacctg gacgagatca tcgagcagat cagcgagttc tccaagagag
     6481 tgatcctggc cgacgctaat ctggacaaag tgctgtccgc ctacaacaag caccgggata
     6541 agcccatcag agagcaggcc gagaatatca tccacctgtt taccctgacc agactgggag
     6601 cccctagagc cttcaagtac tttgacacca ccatcgaccc caagcagtac agaagcacca
     6661 aagaggtgct ggacgccacc ctgatccacc agagcatcac cggcctgtac gagacacgga
     6721 tcgacctgtc tcagctggga ggtgacagcg gcgggagcgg cgggagcggg gggagcacta
     6781 atctgagcga catcattgag aaggagactg ggaaacagct ggtcattcag gagtccatcc
     6841 tgatgctgcc tgaggaggtg gaggaagtga tcggcaacaa gccagagtct gacatcctgg
     6901 tgcacaccgc ctacgacgag tccacagatg agaatgtgat gctgctgacc tctgacgccc
     6961 ccgagtataa gccttgggcc ctggtcatcc aggattctaa cggcgagaat aagatcaaga
     7021 tgctgagcgg aggatccgga ggatctggag gcagcaccaa cctgtctgac atcatcgaga
     7081 aggagacagg caagcagctg gtcatccagg agagcatcct gatgctgccc gaagaagtcg
     7141 aagaagtgat cggaaacaag cctgagagcg atatcctggt ccataccgcc tacgacgaga
     7201 gtaccgacga aaatgtgatg ctgctgacat ccgacgcccc agagtataag ccctgggctc
     7261 tggtcatcca ggattccaac ggagagaaca aaatcaaaat gctgtctggc ggctcaaaaa
     7321 gaaccgccga cggcagcgaa ttcgagccca agaagaagag gaaagtcgga ggcggtggaa
     7381 gcggcgcaac aaacttctct ctgctgaaac aagccggaga tgtcgaagag aatcctggac
     7441 cgatggtgag caagggcgag gagctgttca ccggggtggt gcccatcctg gtcgagctgg
     7501 acggcgacgt aaacggccac aagttcagcg tgtccggcga gggcgagggc gatgccacct
     7561 acggcaagct gaccctgaag ttcatctgca ccaccggcaa gctgcccgtg ccctggccca
     7621 ccctcgtgac caccctgacc tacggcgtgc agtgcttcag ccgctacccc gaccacatga
     7681 agcagcacga cttcttcaag tccgccatgc ccgaaggcta cgtccaggag cgcaccatct
     7741 tcttcaagga cgacggcaac tacaagaccc gcgccgaggt gaagttcgag ggcgacaccc
     7801 tggtgaaccg catcgagctg aagggcatcg acttcaagga ggacggcaac atcctggggc
     7861 acaagctgga gtacaactac aacagccaca acgtctatat catggccgac aagcagaaga
     7921 acggcatcaa ggtgaacttc aagatccgcc acaacatcga ggacggcagc gtgcagctcg
     7981 ccgaccacta ccagcagaac acccccatcg gcgacggccc cgtgctgctg cccgacaacc
     8041 actacctgag cacccagtcc gccctgagca aagaccccaa cgagaagcgc gatcacatgg
     8101 tcctgctgga gttcgtgacc gccgccggga tcactctcgg catggacgag ctgtacaagt
     8161 gaagcggccg cactcctcag gtgcaggctg cctatcagaa ggtggtggct ggtgtggcca
     8221 atgccctggc tcacaaatac cactgagatc tttttccctc tgccaaaaat tatggggaca
     8281 tcatgaagcc ccttgagcat ctgacttctg gctaataaag gaaatttatt ttcattgcaa
     8341 tagtgtgttg gaattttttg tgtctctcac tcggaaggac atatgggagg gcaaatcatt
     8401 taaaacatca gaatgagtat ttggtttaga gtttggcaac atatgcccat atgctggctg
     8461 ccatgaacaa aggttggcta taaagaggtc atcagtatat gaaacagccc cctgctgtcc
     8521 attccttatt ccatagaaaa gccttgactt gaggttagat tttttttata ttttgttttg
     8581 tgttattttt ttctttaaca tccctaaaat tttccttaca tgttttacta gccagatttt
     8641 tcctcctctc ctgactactc ccagtcatag ctgtccctct tctcttatgg agatccctcg
     8701 acctgcagcc caagcttggc gtaatcatgg tcatagctgt ttcctgtgtg aaattgttat
     8761 ccgctcacaa ttccacacaa catacgagcc ggaagcataa agtgtaaagc ctggggtgcc
     8821 taatgagtga gctaactcac attaattgcg ttgcgctcac tgcccgcttt ccagtcggga
     8881 aacctgtcgt gccagcggat ccgcatctca attagtcagc aaccatagtc ccgcccctaa
     8941 ctccgcccat cccgccccta actccgccca gttccgccca ttctccgccc catggctgac
     9001 taattttttt tatttatgca gaggccgagg ccgcctcggc ctctgagcta ttccagaagt
     9061 agtgaggagg cttttttgga ggcctaggct tttgcaaaaa gctaacttgt ttattgcagc
     9121 ttataatggt tacaaataaa gcaatagcat cacaaatttc acaaataaag catttttttc
     9181 actgcattct agttgtggtt tgtccaaact catcaatgta tcttatcatg tctggatccg
     9241 ctgcattaat gaatcggcca acgcgcgggg agaggcggtt tgcgtattgg gcgctcttcc
     9301 gcttcctcgc tcactgactc gctgcgctcg gtcgttcggc tgcggcgagc ggtatcagct
     9361 cactcaaagg cggtaatacg gttatccaca gaatcagggg ataacgcagg aaagaacatg
     9421 tgagcaaaag gccagcaaaa ggccaggaac cgtaaaaagg ccgcgttgct ggcgtttttc
     9481 cataggctcc gcccccctga cgagcatcac aaaaatcgac gctcaagtca gaggtggcga
     9541 aacccgacag gactataaag ataccaggcg tttccccctg gaagctccct cgtgcgctct
     9601 cctgttccga ccctgccgct taccggatac ctgtccgcct ttctcccttc gggaagcgtg
     9661 gcgctttctc atagctcacg ctgtaggtat ctcagttcgg tgtaggtcgt tcgctccaag
     9721 ctgggctgtg tgcacgaacc ccccgttcag cccgaccgct gcgccttatc cggtaactat
     9781 cgtcttgagt ccaacccggt aagacacgac ttatcgccac tggcagcagc cactggtaac
     9841 aggattagca gagcgaggta tgtaggcggt gctacagagt tcttgaagtg gtggcctaac
     9901 tacggctaca ctagaagaac agtatttggt atctgcgctc tgctgaagcc agttaccttc
     9961 ggaaaaagag ttggtagctc ttgatccggc aaacaaacca ccgctggtag cggtggtttt
    10021 tttgtttgca agcagcagat tacgcgcaga aaaaaaggat ctcaagaaga tcctttgatc
    10081 ttttctacgg ggtctgacgc tcagtggaac gaaaactcac gttaagggat tttggtcatg
    10141 agattatcaa aaaggatctt cacctagatc cttttaaatt aaaaatgaag ttttaaatca
    10201 atctaaagta tatatgagta aacttggtct gacagttacc aatgcttaat cagtgaggca
    10261 cctatctcag cgatctgtct atttcgttca tccatagttg cctgactccc cgtcgtgtag
    10321 ataactacga tacgggaggg cttaccatct ggccccagtg ctgcaatgat accgcgagac
    10381 ccacgctcac cggctccaga tttatcagca ataaaccagc cagccggaag ggccgagcgc
    10441 agaagtggtc ctgcaacttt atccgcctcc atccagtcta ttaattgttg ccgggaagct
    10501 agagtaagta gttcgccagt taatagtttg cgcaacgttg ttgccattgc tacaggcatc
    10561 gtggtgtcac gctcgtcgtt tggtatggct tcattcagct ccggttccca acgatcaagg
    10621 cgagttacat gatcccccat gttgtgcaaa aaagcggtta gctccttcgg tcctccgatc
    10681 gttgtcagaa gtaagttggc cgcagtgtta tcactcatgg ttatggcagc actgcataat
    10741 tctcttactg tcatgccatc cgtaagatgc ttttctgtga ctggtgagta ctcaaccaag
    10801 tcattctgag aatagtgtat gcggcgaccg agttgctctt gcccggcgtc aatacgggat
    10861 aataccgcgc cacatagcag aactttaaaa gtgctcatca ttggaaaacg ttcttcgggg
    10921 cgaaaactct caaggatctt accgctgttg agatccagtt cgatgtaacc cactcgtgca
    10981 cccaactgat cttcagcatc ttttactttc accagcgttt ctgggtgagc aaaaacagga
    11041 aggcaaaatg ccgcaaaaaa gggaataagg gcgacacgga aatgttgaat actcatactc
    11101 ttcctttttc aatattattg aagcatttat cagggttatt gtctcatgag cggatacata
    11161 tttgaatgta tttagaaaaa taaacaaata ggggt
//
